Addgene plasmid #40223: pLenti4/V5-DEST-P85(D560Y)
Depositing lab: Lynda Chin. Depositing organization: Dana-Farber Cancer Institute.
Backbone
  Vector backbone: pLenti4-V5/DEST
  Backbone manufacturer: Invitrogen
  Backbone size w/o insert (bp): 6949
  Total vector size (bp): 9200
  Vector type: Mammalian Expression, Lentiviral
  Selectable markers: Zeocin
Growth in bacteria
  Bacterial resistance: Ampicillin, 100 μg/mL
  Growth temperature: 37°C
  Growth strain: Stbl3
  Copy number: High Copy
Gene/Insert
  Gene/Insert name: P85(D560Y) (alt name: PIK3R1)
  Species: H. sapiens (human)
  Insert size (bp): 2175
  Mutation: changed Aspartic Acid 560 to Tyrosine
  Entrez Gene: PIK3R1 (a.k.a. AGM7, GRB1, IMD36, p85, p85-ALPHA, p85alpha)
  Promoter: CMV
  Tag / fusion protein: Flag (N terminal on insert)
  Cloning method: Gateway Cloning
  Sequencing primers: 5′ CMV forward; 3′ V5 reverse
Resource information
  A portion of this plasmid was derived from a plasmid made by: Flag-tagged human P85 construct was provided by Dr Jayne Stommel (National Cancer Institute).
Terms and licenses: Academic/Nonprofit Terms; Industry Terms: Not Available to Industry
How to cite: pLenti4/V5-DEST-P85(D560Y) was a gift from Lynda Chin (Addgene plasmid # 40223 ; http://n2t.net/addgene:40223 ; RRID:Addgene_40223)
