[The description below was written by a language model from this plasmid's Addgene catalogue record.]
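Description:
pLenti4/V5-DEST-P85(D560Y) is a lentiviral mammalian expression plasmid built on the commercial pLenti4/V5-DEST Gateway destination backbone. The total construct is about 9.2 kb, with roughly 6.9 kb of backbone. It is maintained in bacteria as a high-copy plasmid under ampicillin selection. The record lists a recombination-deficient strain for growth, a common choice for limiting rearrangement between lentiviral long terminal repeats. In mammalian cells, transfected or transduced populations are selected with Zeocin. No feature table is provided, so the exact arrangement of the viral elements, origin and resistance cassettes cannot be confirmed from the record itself.

The payload is a roughly 2.2 kb human PIK3R1 open reading frame encoding p85α, the regulatory subunit of class IA phosphoinositide 3-kinase. It carries a point mutation changing aspartic acid 560 to tyrosine. The insert was introduced by Gateway recombination and is expressed from the CMV promoter, a strong constitutive promoter in most mammalian cell types. A Flag epitope fused to the N terminus of the insert allows detection or immunoprecipitation of the mutant protein. The backbone name refers to a C-terminal V5 epitope, but the record lists only the Flag tag and does not say whether the insert reads through into V5.

The record does not state a specific purpose. The design suits transient expression, or packaging into lentiviral particles for stable delivery of the D560Y p85α variant into human or other mammalian cells. This would permit study of how the substitution affects PI3K regulation and downstream signalling relative to the wild-type protein.
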