>Addgene plasmid #40223 | pLenti4/V5-DEST-P85(D560Y) | addgene partial sequence | sequence record 52497 | pBABE-3
AATCGAGACCGAGGAGAGGGTTAGGGATAGGCTTACCTTCGAACCGCGGGCCCTCTAGACTCGAGCGGCC
GCCACTGTGCTGGATATCAACCACTTTGTACAAGAAAGCTGGGTCGGCGCGCCCACCCTTAATTAATCAT
CGCCTCTGCTGTGCATATACTGGGTAGGCTAGTGTGACATTGAGGGAGTCGTTGTGCTGCACAAGGGAGG
TGTGTTGGTAATGTAGCACCAGTTCTTTCAGAGAGCTGTACAAGTTATAGGGCTCGGCAAAGCCATAGCC
AGTTGCTGTTTTGTTTATGACACAATGCTTTACTTCGCCGTCCACCACTACAGAGCAGGCATAGCAGCCC
TGTTTACTGCTCTCCCGGACAAGAAAAGTGCCATCTCGCTTCCCTCGCAACAGGTTTTCAGCTTTGTTTC
GGTTGCTGCTTCCAACATTCCATGTCTTCTCATCATGATGGGGCAAATCTTCATCATCTTCCACCAGTGA
ATATTGGTCTTCAGTGTTTTCATTGCCCAACCACTCGTTCAACTTCTTTTGCCGAACACCTTTTTGAGTC
AACCACATCAAGTATTGGTCTCTCGTCTTTCTCAGCTGGATAAGGTCTGGTTTAATGCTGTTCATACGTT
TGTAAATTTCTCGATACTCAGCTG
