>Addgene plasmid #40223 | pLenti4/V5-DEST-P85(D560Y) | addgene partial sequence | sequence record 53860 | hPIK3R1-Rev 5'-caagatccgggagagtcaaa
GTTTCGAGACCTGGTGCACAGGAAGAGGCCGAGGTGGCCGGGGCTTTGGTGTGGGAGGCGAGATTTTTTT
CCTTCCAATATATTCTACATAAGTTCCCGGAAAGTCCCCCCTTTCCCCTGTGGTTTCATTATAGCCATTT
AACCAGCCAATTTCTTCAGGCCTGGCTTCCTGTCCATCACTGAATCCAAGAGCTACTAAGGACCCTTTAT
TCACAGTCAATATGTCACCCAAGTGCAAGTCAATATCTTCTTCTCTTTCCTTTTTATAATCATACAGCGC
TCTGTACTGGTACCCCTCAGCACTCATGGCCATGGATTTGTCATCATCGTCCTTATAGTCCATGGTGAAG
GGGGCGGCCGCGGAGCCTGCTTTTTTGTACAAACTTGTTGATATCTGCAGAATTCCACCACACTGGACTA
GTCGACGATCTCTATCACTGATAGGGAGATCTCTATCACTGATAGGGAGAGCTCTGCTTATATAGACCTC
CCACCGTACACGCCTACCGCCCATTTGCGTCAATGGGGCGGAGTTGTTACGACATTTTGGAAAGTCCCGT
TGATTTTGGTGCCAAAACAAACTCCCATTGACGTCAATGGGGTGGAGACTTGGAAATCCCCGTGAGTCAA
ACCGCTATCCACGCCCATTGATGTACTGCCAAAACCGCATCACCATGGTAATAGCGATGACTAATACGTA
GATGTACTGCCAAGTAGGAAAGTCCCATAAGGTCATGTACTGGGCATAATGCCAGGCGGGCCATTTACCG
TCATTGACGTCAATAGGGGGCGTACTTTGG
